>Addgene plasmid #237834 | NCOA7-P1 | addgene full sequence | sequence record 471185 | Addgene NGS Result
TTGAAATCCTTTTTTTCTGCGCGTAATCTGCTGCTTGCAAACAAAAAAACCACCGCTACCAGCGGTGGTT
TGTTTGCCGGATCAAGAGCTACCAACTCTTTTTCCGAAGGTAACTGGCTTCAGCAGAGCGCAGATACCAA
ATACTGTCCTTCTAGTGTAGCCGTAGTTAGGCCACCACTTCAAGAACTCTGTAGCACCGCCTACATACCT
CGCTCTGCTAATCCTGTTACCAGTGGCTGCTGCCAGTGGCGATAAGTCGTGTCTTACCGGGTTGGACTCA
AGACGATAGTTACCGGATAAGGCGCAGCGGTCGGGCTGAACGGGGGGTTCGTGCACACAGCCCAGCTTGG
AGCGAACGACCTACACCGAACTGAGATACCTACAGCGTGAGCTATGAGAAAGCGCCACGCTTCCCGAAGG
GAGAAAGGCGGACAGGTATCCGGTAAGCGGCAGGGTCGGAACAGGAGAGCGCACGAGGGAGCTTCCAGGG
GGAAACGCCTGGTATCTTTATAGTCCTGTCGGGTTTCGCCACCTCTGACTTGAGCGTCGATTTTTGTGAT
GCTCGTCAGGGGGGCGGAGCCTATGGAAAAACGCCAGCAACGCGGCCTTTTTACGGTTCCTGGCCTTTTG
CTGGCCTTTTGCTCACATGTTCTTTCCTGCGTTATCCCCTGATTCTGTGGATAACCGTATTACCGCCTTT
GAGTGAGCTGATACCGGTTGGGCGTCGCTTGGTCGGTCATTTCGAATTACCAATGCTTAATCAGTGAGGC
ACCTATCTCAGCGATCTGTCTATTTCGTTCATCCATAGTTGCCTGACTCCCCGTCGTGTAGATAACTACG
ATACGGGAGGGCTTACCATCTGGCCCCAGTGCTGCAATGATACCGCGAGACCCACGCTCACCGGCTCCAG
ATTTATCAGCAATAAACCAGCCAGCCGGAAGGGCCGAGCGCAGAAGTGGTCCTGCAACTTTATCCGCCTC
CATCCAGTCTATTAATTGTTGCCGGGAAGCTAGAGTAAGTAGTTCGCCAGTTAATAGTTTGCGCAACGTT
GTTGCCATTGCTACAGGCATCGTGGTGTCACGCTCGTCGTTTGGTATGGCTTCATTCAGCTCCGGTTCCC
AACGATCAAGGCGAGTTACATGATCCCCCATGTTGTGCAAAAAAGCGGTTAGCTCCTTCGGTCCTCCGAT
AGTTGTCAGAAGTAAGTTGGCCGCAGTGTTATCACTCATGGTTATGGCAGCACTGCATAATTCTCTTACT
GTCATGCCATCCGTAAGATGCTTTTCTGTGACTGGTGAGTACTCAACCAAGTCATTCTGAGAATAGTGTA
TGCGGCGACCGAGTTGCTCTTGCCCGGCGTCAATACGGGATAATACCGCGCCACATAGCAGAACTTTGAA
AGTGCTCATCATTGGAAAACGTTCTTCGGGGCGAAAACTCTCAAGGATCTTACCGCTGTTGAGATCCAGT
TCGATGTAACCCACTCGTGCACCCAACTGATCTTCAGCATCTTTTACTTTCACCAGCGTTTCTGGGTGAG
CAAAAACAGGAAGGCAAAATGCCGCAAAAAAGGGAATAAGGGCGACACGGAAATGTTGAATACTCATACT
CTTCCTTTTTCAATATTATTGAAGCATTTATCAGGGTTATTGTCTCATGAGCGGATACATATTTGAATGT
ATTTAGAAAAATAAACAAATAGGGGTTCCGCGCACATTTCCCCGAAAAGTGCCACCTGACGTCTAAGAAA
CCATTACGTAGAAAGCCAGTCCGCAGAAACGGTGCTGACCCCGGATGAATGTCAGCTACTGGGCTATCTG
GACAAGGGAAAACGCAAGCGCAAAGAGGATCCTTATCGCTATCGATTCACACAAAAAACCAACACACAGA
TGTAATGAAAATAAAGATATTTTATTGCGGCCATCGTGATGGCAGGTTGGGCGTCGCTTGGTCGGTCATT
TCGAACCCCAGAGTCCCGCTCAGAAGAACTCGTCAAGAAGGCGATAGAAGGCGATGCGCTGCGAATCGGG
AGCGGCGATACCGTAAAGCACGAGGAAGCGGTCAGCCCATTCGCCGCCAAGCTCTTCAGCAATATCACGG
GTAGCCAACGCTATGTCCTGATAGCGGTCCGCCACACCCAGCCGGCCACAGTCGATGAATCCAGAAAAGC
GGCCATTTTCCACCATGATATTCGGCAAGCAGGCATCGCCATGGGTCACGACGAGATCCTCGCCGTCGGG
CATGCGCGCCTTGAGCCTGGCGAACAGTTCGGCTGGCGCGAGCCCCTGATGCTCTTCGTCCAGATCATCC
TGATCGACAAGACCGGCTTCCATCCGAGTACGTGCTCGCTCGATGCGATGTTTCGCTTGGTGGTCGAATG
GGCAGGTAGCCGGATCAAGCGTATGCAGCCGCCGCATTGCATCAGCCATGATGGATACTTTCTCGGCAGG
AGCAAGGTGAGATGACAGGAGATCCTGCCCCGGCACTTCGCCCAATAGCAGCCAGTCCCTTCCCGCTTCA
GTGACAACGTCGAGCACAGCTGCGCAAGGAACGCCCGTCGTGGCCAGCCACGATAGCCGCGCTGCCTCGT
CCTGCAGTTCATTCAGGGCACCGGACAGGTCGGTCTTGACAAAAAGAACCGGGCGCCCCTGCGCTGACAG
CCGGAACACGGCGGCATCAGAGCAGCCGATTGTCTGTTGTGCCCAGTCATAGCCGAATAGCCTCTCCACC
CAAGCGGCCGGAGAACCTGCGTGCAATCCATCTTGTTCAATCCCTCCGGAGCCTCCGCCACCTGATCCGC
CACCTCCGCTCCCACCACCGGTCTGCTCGTTCTTCAGCACGCGCTCCACGAAGCTCTTGATGTACTTACC
CATTTCATCTGGAGCGTCCTCCTGGCTGAAGTGGAGGCCCTTCACCTTCACGAACTCGGTGTTAGGGAAC
TTCTTAGCTCCCTCGACAATAGCGTTGGAAAAGAACCCAGGGTCGGACTCGATGAACATCTTAGGCAGAT
CGTCGCTGGCCCGAAGGTAGGCGTTGTAGTTGCGGACAATCTGGACGACGTCGGGCTTGCCTCCCTTAAC
GAGAGGGATCTCGCGAGGCCAGGAGAGGGTAGGCCGTCTAACCTCGCCCTTCTCCTTGAATGGCTCCAGG
TAGGCAGCGAACTCCTCAGGCTCCAGTTTCCGCATGATCTTGCTTGGGAGCATGGTCTCGACGAAGAAGT
TATTCTCAAGCACCATTTTCTCGCCCTCTTCGCTCTTGATCAGGGCGATATCCTCCTCGATGTCAGGCCA
CTCGTCCCAGGACTCGATCACGTCCACGACACTCTCAGCATGGACGATGGCCTTGATCTTGTCTTGGTGC
TCGTAGGAGTAGTGAAAGGCCAGACAAGCCCCCCAGTCGTGGCCCACAAAGATGATTTTCTTTGGAAGGT
TCAGCAGCTCGAACCAAGCGGTGAGGTACTTGTAGTGATCCAGGAGGCGATATGAGCCATTCCCGCTCTT
GCCGGACTTACCCATTCCGATCAGATCAGGGATGATGCATCTAGCCACGGGCTCGATGTGAGGCACGACG
TGCCTCCACAGGTAGCTGGAGGCAGCGTTACCATGCAGAAAAATCACGGCGTTCTCGGCGTGCTTCTCGG
AATCATAGTAGTTGATGAAGGAGTCCAGCACGTTCATTTGCTTGCAGCGAGCCCACCACTGAGGCCCAGT
GATCATGCGTTTGCGTTGCTCGGGGTCGTACACCTTGGAAGCCATGGTGGCTCCAGCCTTTGGTTCGAGA
CTGTTGTGTCAGAAGAATCAAGCTTTTTGCAAAAGCCTAGGCCTCCAAAAAAGCCTCCTCACTACTTCTG
GAATAGCTCAGAGGCCGAGGCGGCCTCGGCCTCTGCATAAATAAAAAAAATTAGTCAGCCATGGGGCGGA
GAATGGGCGGAACTGGGCGGAGTTAGGGGCGGGATGGGCGGAGTTAGGGGCGGGACTATGGTTGCTGACT
AATTGAGATGCATGCTTTGCATACTTCTGCCTGCTGGGGAGCCTGGGGACTTTCCACACCTGGTTGCTGA
CTAATTGAGATGCATGCTTTGCATACTTCTGCCTGCTGGGGAGCCTGGGGACTTTCCACACCCTAACTGA
CACACATTCCACAGCTGGTTCTTTCCGCCTCAGAAGGTACCTAACCAAGTTCCTCTTTCAGAGGTTATTT
CAGGCCATGGTGCTGCGCAGATCCGCGTATGCGGTGTGAAATACCGCACAGATGCGTAAGGAGAAAATAC
CGCATCAGGAAATTGTAAGCGTTAATATTTTGTTAAAATTCGATTTTACCACATTTGTAGAGGTTTTACT
TGCTTAAAAAAACCTCCCACATCTCCCCCTGAACCTGAAACATAAAATGAATGCAATTGTTGTTGTTAAC
TTGTTTATTGCAGCTTATAATGGTTACAAATAAAGCAATAGCATCACAAATTTCACAAATAAAGCATTTT
TTTCACTGCATTCTAGTTGTGGTTTGTCCAAACTCATCAATGTATCTTATCATGTCTGCTCGAAGCGGCC
GCCCCAAGGGGTTATGCTAGTTATTGCTCAGCGGTGGCAGCAGCCAACTCAGCTTCCTTTCGGGCTTTGT
TAGCAGCCGGATCAGCTTGCATGCCTGCAGGTCGACTCTGTATGGATTTGGAGGAAGTGGGAGTACAAAG
TCTTTTCAACAACCTGGATTTTAAGTTTCTTTCTTCAATGTCTGCCCTCTACATGGACCTTCCAGAATCT
TTCTGCAATGTGATCATGCTCTGAGATGATGGCAGAAAGGAAGCATTGGGGTGGGATGAGGCAGGCTGGG
CTGGGGCTTCTTTTTCCAGCCAGCTTTAGGAGGGCTGATCGAACCCAGTCTTTTTAATGTTATATTTTAA
GGCAGTCTGAATTACTCGAGGCTAGCGAGCTCGTTTAAACAACTAGAATTACACGGCGATCTTGCCGCCC
TTCTTGGCCTTAATGAGAATCTCGCGGATCTTGCGGGCGTCCAACTTGCCGGTCAGTCCTTTAGGCACCT
CGTCCACGAACACAACACCACCGCGCAGCTTCTTGGCGGTTGTAACCTGGCTGGCCACATAGTCCACGAT
CTCCTTCTCGGTCATGGTTTTACCGTGTTCCAGCACGACGACTGCGGCGGGCAGCTCGCCGGCATCGTCG
TCGGGCAGGCCGGCGACCCCGGCGTCGAAGATGTTGGGGTGTTGCAGCAGGATGCTCTCCAGTTCGGCTG
GGGCTACCTGGTAGCCCTTGTATTTGATCAGGCTCTTCAGCCGGTCCACGATGAAGAAGTGCTCGTCCTC
GTCCCAGTAGGCGATGTCGCCGCTGTGCAGCCAGCCGTCCTTGTCGATGAGAGCGTTTGTAGCCTCGGGG
TTGTTAACGTAGCCGCTCATGATCATGGGGCCACGGACGCACAGCTCGCCGCGCTGGTTCACACCCAGTG
TCTTACCGGTGTCCAAGTCCACCACCTTAGCCTCGAAGAAGGGCACCACCTTGCCTACTGCGCCAGGCTT
GTCGTCCCCTTCGGGGGTGATCAGAATGGCGCTGGTTGTTTCTGTCAGGCCGTAGCCCTGGCGGATGCCT
GGTAGGTGGAAGCGTTTGGCCACGGCCTCACCTACCTCCTTGCTGAGCGGCGCCCCGCCGCTGGCGATCT
CGTGCAAGTTGCTTAGGTCGTACTTGTCGATGAGAGTGCTCTTAGCGAAGAAGCTAAATAGTGTGGGCAC
CAGCAGGGCAGATTGAATCTTATAGTCTTGCAAGCTGCGCAAGAATAGCTCCTCCTCGAAGCGGTACATG
AGCACGACCCGAAAGCCGCAGATCAAGTAGCCCAGCGTGGTGAACATGCCGAAGCCGTGGTGAAATGGCA
CCACGCTGAGGATAGCGGTGTCGGGGATGATCTGGTTGCCGAAGATGGGGTCGCGGGCATGACTGAATCG
GACACAAGCGGTGCGGTGCGGTAGGGCTACGCCCTTGGGCAATCCGGTACTGCCACTACTGTTCATGATC
AGGGCGATGGTTTTGTCCCGGTCGAAGCTCTCGGGCACGAAGTCGTACTCGTTGAAGCCGGGTGGCAAAT
GGGAAGTCACGAAGGTGTACATGCTTTGGAAGCCCTGGTAGTCGGTCTTGCTATCCATGATGATGATCTT
TTGTATGATCGGTAGCTTCTTTTGCACGTTGAGGATCTTTTGCAGCCCTTTCTTGCTCACGAATACGACG
GTGGGCTGGCTGATGCCCATGCTGTTCAGCAGCTCGCGCTCGTTGTAGATGTCGTTAGCTGGGGCCACAG
CCACACCGATGAACAGGGCACCCAACACGGGCATGAAGAACTGCAAGCTATTCTCGCTGCACACCACGAT
CCGATGGTTTGTATTCAGCCCATAGCGCTTCATAGCTTCTGCCAGCCGAACGCTCATCTCGAAGTACTCG
GCGTAGGTAATGTCCACCTCGATATGTGCGTCGGTAAAGGCGATGGTGCCGGGCACCAGGGCGTAGCGCT
TCATGGCTTTGTGCAGCTGCTCGCCGGCGGTCCCGTCTTCGAGTGGGTAGAATGGCGCTGGGCCCTTCTT
AATGTTTTTGGCATCTTCCATGGTGGCTTTACCAACAGTACCGGATTGCCAAGCTTGGGCTGCAGGTCGA
AAGGCCCGGAGATGAGGAAGAGGAGAACAGCGCGGCAGACGTGCGCTTTTGAAGCGTGCAGAATGCCGGG
CCTCCGGAGGACCTTCGGGCGCCCGCCCCGCCCCTGAGCCCGCCCCTGAGCCCGCCCCCGGACCCACCCC
TTCCCAGCCTCTGAGCCCAGAAAGCGAAGGAGCAAAGCTGCTATTGGCCGCTGCCCCAAAGGCCTACCCG
CTTCCATTGCTCAGCGGTGCTGTCCATCTGCACGAGACTAGTGAGACGTGCTACTTCCATTTGTCACGTC
CTGCACGACGCGAGCTGCGGGGCGGGGGGGAACTTCCTGACTAGGGGAGGAGTAGAAGGTGGCGCGAAGG
GGCCACCAAAGAACGGAGCCGGTTGGCGCCTACCGGTGGATGTGGAATGTGTGCGAGGCCAGAGGCCACT
TGTGTAGCGCCAAGTGCCCAGCGGGGCTGCTAAAGCGCATGCTCCAGACTGCCTTGGGAAAAGCGCCTCC
CCTACCCGGTAGATCTCGATCCTCTACGCCGGACGCATCGTGGCCGGAGTACTGCGGTTTATCTCGATGG
CTACGAGGGCAGACAGTAAGTGGATTTACCATAATCCCTTAATTGTACGCACCGCTAAAACGCGTTCAGC
GCGATCACGGCAGCAGACAGGTAAAAATGGCAACAAACCACCCGAAAAACTGCCGCAATCGCGCCTGATA
AATTTTAACCGTATGAATACCTATGCAACCAGAGGGTACAGGCCACATTACCCCCACTTAATCCACTGAA
GCTGCCATTTTTCATGGTTTCACCATCCCAGCGAAGGGCCATCCAGCGTGCGTTCCTGTATTTCCGGACT
ATAAAAGGATCTAGGTGAAGATCCTTTTTGATAATCTCATGACCAAAATCCCTTAACGTGAGTTTTCGTT
CCACTGAGCGTCAGACCCCGTAGAAAAGATCAAAGGATCTTC
Features (pLannotate 1.2.2; 18 found; start..end, strand, type, name):
      1..589     +  rep_origin     ori: high-copy-number ColE1/pMB1/pBR322/pUC origin of replication
    747..1607    -  CDS            AmpR: β-lactamase; bla; confers resistance to ampicillin, carbenicillin, and related antibiotics
   1608..1712    -  promoter       AmpR promoter: bla
   1755..1847    +  CDS            tnpA (fragment): TN5P_ECOLX - Also known as tnp. Experimental evidence at protein level: Swiss-Prot protein existence level 1. Mediates transposition of transposon Tn5 by a 'cut and paste' mechanism. First, the monomeric transposase binds the 19 bp inverted DNA repeats flanking the transposon. Then, dimerization of the DNA- bound transposase creates a synaptic DNA complex. After nicking of the first DNA strand, excision of the transposon proceeds through a series of intermediates. The transposase then mediates the insertion of the transposon at a new site by strand transfer. The activity of the wild- type tran
   1868..1916    -  polyA_signal   poly(A) signal: synthetic polyadenylation signal
   1980..2772    -  CDS            NeoR/KanR (fragment): aminoglycoside phosphotransferase from Tn5; aph(3')-II (or nptII); confers resistance to neomycin, kanamycin, and G418 (Geneticin®)
   2823..3755    -  CDS            hRluc: Renilla luciferase human codon-optimized
   3806..4163    -  promoter       SV40 promoter: SV40 enhancer and early promoter
   4228..4279    +  misc_feature   bom (fragment): basis of mobility region from pBR322
   4280..4312    -  rep_origin     M13 ori (fragment): M13 bacteriophage origin of replication; arrow indicates direction of (+) strand synthesis
   4317..4385    +  CDS            large T antigen (fragment): large T antigen from SV40 (simian virus 40)
   4408..4529    +  polyA_signal   SV40 poly(A) signal: SV40 polyadenylation signal
   4551..4570    -  terminator     T7 terminator (fragment): transcription terminator for bacteriophage T7 RNA polymerase
   4578..4627    -  CDS            SET1 (fragment): solubility-enhancement tag derived from T7 phage gene 10B
   4634..4659    -  misc_feature   MCS (fragment): pUC18/19 multiple cloning site
   4949..6601    -  CDS            luciferase: firefly luciferase synthetic luc2 version of the luciferase gene
   6648..7147    -  promoter       PGK promoter: mouse phosphoglycerate kinase 1 promoter
   7204..7487    -  misc_feature   cer region: ColE1-derived recombination site that helps to maintain plasmids as monomers
