[The description below was written by a language model from this plasmid's Addgene catalogue record and pLannotate feature annotations shown in this document.]
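Description:
NCOA7-P1 is a mammalian expression reporter plasmid built on the pmirGLO Dual-Luciferase miRNA Target Expression Vector. It carries a 3' untranslated region of the human NCOA7 gene, designated the P1 3' UTR, which was introduced by Gibson cloning. The plasmid is propagated in E. coli at high copy from a ColE1/pUC-type origin and selected with ampicillin through the β-lactamase gene and its native promoter. A ColE1-derived cer region is also annotated, a recombination site that helps keep the plasmid monomeric.

The payload consists of two independent luciferase cassettes. A PGK promoter (annotated as mouse phosphoglycerate kinase 1) drives the synthetic firefly luc2 coding sequence. A gap of roughly 290 nt lies between the end of luc2 and a remnant of the multiple cloning site. This gap is unannotated, but it is the position where a 3' UTR insert would be expected in this backbone, so it presumably holds the NCOA7-P1 fragment; the feature table does not label the insert directly. A nearby SV40 poly(A) signal is annotated on the opposite strand to luc2, so the table does not clearly identify the polyadenylation signal serving this cassette. The second cassette uses the SV40 enhancer/early promoter to express humanised Renilla luciferase followed by a neomycin/kanamycin phosphotransferase sequence, ending in a synthetic poly(A) signal. It provides an internal normalisation control and, potentially, G418 selection in mammalian cells. Several other short hits (Tn5 transposase, large T antigen, M13 ori, T7 terminator, SET1 and bom fragments) are probably annotation artefacts or backbone remnants.

Because the UTR sits downstream of firefly luciferase, changes in the firefly-to-Renilla ratio report its effect on transcript stability or translation. The stated purpose is to study the role and mechanism of the NCOA7-P1 3' UTR in regulating gene function.
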