Addgene plasmid #237834: NCOA7-P1
Purpose: Study the role and mechanism of the NCOA7-P1 3' UTR in regulation gene function.
Depositing lab: Angela Ting. Depositing organization: University of Texas MD Anderson Cancer Center. Publication: Differentiation in the human urothelia is defined by distinct alternative polyadenylation. Le NB, Sona S, Santo B, Zhang Y, Ou R, Schweickart RA, Kochat V, Padron WI, Rai K, Lee SH, Yi JM, Wessely O, Lee BH, Ting AH. Cell Rep. 2026 Jan 13;45(1):116839. doi: 10.1016/j.celrep.2025.116839. PubMed 41533515.
Backbone
  Vector backbone: pmirGLO Dual-Luciferase miRNA Target Expression Vector
  Vector type: Mammalian Expression
Growth in bacteria
  Bacterial resistance: Ampicillin, 100 μg/mL
  Growth temperature: 37°C
  Growth strain: DH5alpha
  Copy number: High Copy
Gene/Insert
  Gene/Insert name: NCOA7-P1 3'UTR
  Species: H. sapiens (human)
  Entrez Gene: NCOA7 (a.k.a. ERAP140, ESNA1, NCOA7-AS, Nbla00052, Nbla10993, TLDC4, dJ187J11.3)
  Cloning method: Gibson Cloning
Terms and licenses: Academic/Nonprofit Terms; Industry Terms: Not Available to Industry
How to cite: NCOA7-P1 was a gift from Angela Ting (Addgene plasmid # 237834 ; http://n2t.net/addgene:237834 ; RRID:Addgene_237834)
